Addgene plasmid #156955: pD649-HAsp-PTPRM-Fc(DAPA)-AviTag-6xHis
Purpose: Mammalian expression of cell-surface protein extracellular domain fused to Fc(DAPA)-Avi-6xHis. Protein is secreted from cells.
Depositing lab: Chris Garcia. Depositing organization: Stanford University. Publication: A Human IgSF Cell-Surface Interactome Reveals a Complex Network of Protein-Protein Interactions. Wojtowicz WM, Vielmetter J, Fernandes RA, Siepe DH, Eastman CL, Chisholm GB, Cox S, Klock H, Anderson PW, Rue SM, Miller JJ, Glaser SM, Bragstad ML, Vance J, Lam AW, Lesley SA, Zinn K, Garcia KC. Cell. 2020 Aug 20;182(4):1027-1043.e17. doi: 10.1016/j.cell.2020.07.025. PubMed 32822567.
Backbone
  Vector backbone: pD649
  Backbone size w/o insert (bp): 6106
  Vector type: Mammalian Expression
Growth in bacteria
  Bacterial resistance: Ampicillin, 100 μg/mL
  Growth temperature: 37°C
  Growth strain: DH5alpha
  Copy number: High Copy
Gene/Insert
  Gene/Insert name: PTPRM
  Species: H. sapiens (human)
  Insert size (bp): 2166
  Mutation: Fc region of human IgG contains D265A and P329A mutations (DAPA)
  Entrez Gene: PTPRM (a.k.a. PTPRL1, R-PTP-MU, RPTPM, RPTPU, hR-PTPu)
  Promoter: CMV/SP6
  Tag / fusion protein: Fc(DAPA)-AviTag-6xHis (C terminal on backbone)
  Cloning method: Restriction Enzyme; 5′ cloning site GCGGCCGC (not destroyed); 3′ cloning site GGCGCGCC (not destroyed)
  Sequencing primers: 5′ ATTTAGGTGACACTATAG; 3′ CACGTACCAGTTGAACTTCACC
Resource information
  A portion of this plasmid was derived from a plasmid made by: synthesis by ThermoFisher
Terms and licenses: Academic/Nonprofit Terms; Industry Terms: Not Available to Industry
Depositor comments: Some plasmids in this collection may have an IS4-like element ISVsa5 family transposase upstream of the CMV promoter.
How to cite: pD649-HAsp-PTPRM-Fc(DAPA)-AviTag-6xHis was a gift from Chris Garcia (Addgene plasmid # 156955 ; http://n2t.net/addgene:156955 ; RRID:Addgene_156955)
