[The description below was written by a language model from this plasmid's Addgene catalogue record and pLannotate feature annotations shown in this document.]
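Description:
pD649-HAsp-PTPRM-Fc(DAPA)-AviTag-6xHis is a mammalian expression plasmid of about 8.3 kb, built on the pD649 backbone, for producing the extracellular domain of human PTPRM (receptor-type protein tyrosine phosphatase mu, a homophilic cell-adhesion receptor) as a secreted, tagged fusion protein. It is maintained in E. coli as a high-copy plasmid through a ColE1/pUC-type origin and selected with ampicillin via the β-lactamase gene. The annotation also picks up short kanamycin-resistance, lacZα and f1 origin fragments, which appear to be backbone remnants rather than functional parts.

Expression is driven by the CMV immediate-early enhancer and promoter, followed by a partial CMV intron A sequence and an SP6 promoter that could serve for in vitro transcription and is where the forward sequencing primer anneals. The open reading frame begins with a secretion signal, named HAsp in the construct but annotated by similarity as an immunoglobulin heavy-chain signal fragment. This directs the roughly 2.2 kb PTPRM ectodomain into the secretory pathway. The ectodomain sits between retained NotI and AscI sites, allowing cassette exchange, and is fused at its C terminus to a human IgG1 Fc region carrying the D265A and P329A (DAPA) substitutions, which are generally used to reduce Fc effector binding. An AviTag for site-specific biotinylation and a 6xHis tag for metal-affinity purification follow, according to the catalogue entry, although neither was annotated in the feature table. A bGH polyadenylation signal terminates the transcript.

A separate SV40/EM7-driven puromycin resistance cassette with an SV40 poly(A) signal could allow selection of stable mammalian lines. The plasmid belongs to a collection used for human IgSF cell-surface protein interaction screening. The depositor notes that some members may carry an IS4-like transposase insertion upstream of the CMV promoter, but none is annotated here.
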