Features (pLannotate 1.2.2; 21 found; start..end, strand, type, name):
    119..143     -  CDS            KanR (fragment): aminoglycoside phosphotransferase; aph(3')-Ia; confers resistance to kanamycin
    254..842     +  rep_origin     ori: high-copy-number ColE1/pMB1/pBR322/pUC origin of replication
   1067..1084    +  terminator     rrnB T2 terminator (fragment): transcription terminator T2 from the E. coli rrnB gene
   1109..1128    -  CDS            lacZα (fragment): LacZα fragment of β-galactosidase; lacZ fragment
   1584..1600    +  protein_bind   lac operator: The lac repressor binds to the lac operator to inhibit transcription in E. coli. This inhibition can be relieved by adding lactose or isopropyl-β-D-thiogalactopyranoside (IPTG). lac repressor encoded by lacI
   1843..2146    +  enhancer       CMV enhancer: human cytomegalovirus immediate early enhancer
   2147..2350    +  promoter       CMV promoter: human cytomegalovirus (CMV) immediate early promoter
   2486..2529    +  intron         CMV intron (fragment): modified intron A from human cytomegalovirus
   2581..2599    +  promoter       SP6 promoter: promoter for bacteriophage SP6 RNA polymerase
   2603..2640    +  CDS            IgH signal sequence (fragment): signal sequence from the mouse immunoglobulin heavy chain variable region
   2728..4914    +  CDS            PTPRM (fragment): PTPRM_HUMAN - Also known as PTPRL1. Experimental evidence at protein level: Swiss-Prot protein existence level 1. Involved in cell-cell adhesion through homophilic interactions. May play a key role in signal transduction and growth control. From Homo sapiens (Human).
   4930..5607    +  CDS            IGHG1 (fragment): IGHG1_HUMAN - Experimental evidence at protein level: Swiss-Prot protein existence level 1. Constant region of immunoglobulin heavy chains. Immunoglobulins, also known as antibodies, are membrane-bound or secreted glycoproteins produced by B lymphocytes. In the recognition phase of humoral immunity, the membrane-bound immunoglobulins serve as receptors which, upon binding of a specific antigen, trigger the clonal expansion and differentiation of B lymphocytes into immunoglobulins- secreting plasma cells. Secreted immunoglobulins mediate the effector phase of humoral immunity, which results in
   5822..5933    +  polyA_signal   bGH poly(A) signal: bovine growth hormone polyadenylation signal
   5934..6042    +  rep_origin     f1 ori (fragment): f1 bacteriophage origin of replication; arrow indicates direction of (+) strand synthesis
   6056..6385    +  promoter       SV40 promoter: SV40 enhancer and early promoter
   6433..6480    +  promoter       EM7 promoter: synthetic bacterial promoter&nbsp
   6499..7098    +  CDS            PuroR (fragment): puromycin N-acetyltransferase; pac from Streptomyces; confers resistance to puromycin
   7108..7233    +  CDS            ble (fragment): BLE_KLEPN - Experimental evidence at protein level: Swiss-Prot protein existence level 1. Binding protein with a strong affinity to the bleomycin family of antibiotics. Binds to CL990; an antimitotic-antibiotic compound. From Klebsiella pneumoniae.
   7228..7349    +  polyA_signal   SV40 poly(A) signal: SV40 polyadenylation signal
   7402..8262    -  CDS            AmpR: β-lactamase; bla; confers resistance to ampicillin, carbenicillin, and related antibiotics
   8265..89      -  promoter       AmpR promoter (fragment) (across the origin): bla
>Addgene plasmid #156955 | pD649-HAsp-PTPRM-Fc(DAPA)-AviTag-6xHis | depositor full sequence | sequence record 303019 | Full Sequence
TTTCAATATTATTGAAGCATTTATCAGGGTTATTGTCTCATGAGCGGATACATATTTGAATGTATTTAGA
AAAATAAACAAATAGGGGTCAGTGTTACAACCAATTAACCAATTCTGAACATTATCGCGAGCCCATTTAT
ACCTGAATATGGCTCATAACACCCCTTGCTCATGACCAAAATCCCTTAACGTGAGTTACGCGCGCGTCGT
TCCACTGAGCGTCAGACCCCGTAGAAAAGATCAAAGGATCTTCTTGAGATCCTTTTTTTCTGCGCGTAAT
CTGCTGCTTGCAAACAAAAAAACCACCGCTACCAGCGGTGGTTTGTTTGCCGGATCAAGAGCTACCAACT
CTTTTTCCGAAGGTAACTGGCTTCAGCAGAGCGCAGATACCAAATACTGTTCTTCTAGTGTAGCCGTAGT
TAGCCCACCACTTCAAGAACTCTGTAGCACCGCCTACATACCTCGCTCTGCTAATCCTGTTACCAGTGGC
TGCTGCCAGTGGCGATAAGTCGTGTCTTACCGGGTTGGACTCAAGACGATAGTTACCGGATAAGGCGCAG
CGGTCGGGCTGAACGGGGGGTTCGTGCACACAGCCCAGCTTGGAGCGAACGACCTACACCGAACTGAGAT
ACCTACAGCGTGAGCTATGAGAAAGCGCCACGCTTCCCGAAGGGAGAAAGGCGGACAGGTATCCGGTAAG
CGGCAGGGTCGGAACAGGAGAGCGCACGAGGGAGCTTCCAGGGGGAAACGCCTGGTATCTTTATAGTCCT
GTCGGGTTTCGCCACCTCTGACTTGAGCGTCGATTTTTGTGATGCTCGTCAGGGGGGCGGAGCCTATGGA
AAAACGCCAGCAACGCGGCCTTTTTACGGTTCCTGGCCTTTTGCTGGCCTTTTGCTCACATGTTCTTTCC
TGCGTTATCCCCTGATTCTGTGGATAACCGTATTACCGCCTTTGAGTGAGCTGATACCGCTCGCCGCAGC
CGAACGACCGAGCGCAGCGAGTCAGTGAGCGAGGAAGCGGAAGGCGAGAGTAGGGAACTGCCAGGCATCA
AACTAAGCAGAAGGCCCCTGACGGATGGCCTTTTTGCGTTTCTACAAACTCTTTCTGTGTTGTAAAACGA
CGGCCAGTCTTAAGCTCGGGCCCCCTGGGCGGTTCTGATAACGAGTAATCGTTAATCCGCAAATAACGTA
AAAACCCGCTTCGGCGGGTTTTTTTATGGGGGGAGTTTAGGGAAAGAGCATTTGTCAGAATATTTAAGGG
CGCCTGTCACTTTGCTTGATATATGAGAATTATTTAACCTTATAAATGAGAAAAAAGCAACGCACTTTAA
ATAAGATACGTTGCTTTTTCGATTGATGAACACCTATAATTAAACTATTCATCTATTATTTATGATTTTT
TGTATATACAATATTTCTAGTTTGTTAAAGAGAATTAAGAAAATAAATCTCGAAAATAATAAAGGGAAAA
TCAGTTTTTGATATCAAAATTATACATGTCAACGATAATACAAAATATAATACAAACTATAAGATGTTAT
CAGTATTTATTATCATTTAGAATAAATTTTGTGTCGCCCTTAATTGTGAGCGGATAACAATTACGAGCTT
CATGCACAGTGGCGTTGACTCAATATTGGCCATTAGCCATATTATTCATTGGTTATATAGCATAAATCAA
TATTGGCTATTGGCCATTGCATACGTTGTATCTATATCATAATATGTACATTTATATTGGCTCATGTCCA
ATATGACCGCCATGTTGGCATTGATTATTGACTAGTTATTAATAGTAATCAATTACGGGGTCATTAGTTC
ATAGCCCATATATGGAGTTCCGCGTTACATAACTTACGGTAAATGGCCCGCCTGGCTGACCGCCCAACGA
CCCCCGCCCATTGACGTCAATAATGACGTATGTTCCCATAGTAACGCCAATAGGGACTTTCCATTGACGT
CAATGGGTGGAGTATTTACGGTAAACTGCCCACTTGGCAGTACATCAAGTGTATCATATGCCAAGTACGC
CCCCTATTGACGTCAATGACGGTAAATGGCCCGCCTGGCATTATGCCCAGTACATGACCTTATGGGACTT
TCCTACTTGGCAGTACATCTACGTATTAGTCATCGCTATTACCATGGTGATGCGGTTTTGGCAGTACATC
AATGGGCGTGGATAGCGGTTTGACTCACGGGGATTTCCAAGTCTCCACCCCATTGACGTCAATGGGAGTT
TGTTTTGGCACCAAAATCAACGGGACTTTCCAAAATGTCGTAACAACTCCGCCCCATTGACGCAAATGGG
CGGTAGGCGTGTACGGTGGGAGGTCTATATAAGCAGAGCTCGTTTAGTGAACCGTCAGATCGCCTGGAGA
CGCCATCCACGCTGTTTTGACCTCCATAGAAGACACCGGGACCGATCCAGCCTCCGCGGCCGGGAACGGT
GCATTGGAACGCGGATTCCCCGTGCCAAGAGTGACGTAAGTACCGCCTATAGAGTCTATAGGCCCACCCC
CTTGGCTTCGTTAGAACGCGGCTACAATTAATACATAACCTTATGTATCATACACATACGATTTAGGTGA
CACTATAGAATAACATCCACTTTGCCTTTCTCTCCACAGGTGTCCACTCCCAGGTCCAACTGCACCTCGG
TTCTATCGAAAACGCGCCTGCTAGCGCCACCATGAAGACCATCATTGCCCTGAGCTACATCTTCTGCCTG
GTGTTCGCTGCGGCCGCCGAAACATTTTCCGGCGGCTGTCTGTTCGACGAGCCTTACAGCACATGTGGCT
ACAGCCAGAGCGAGGGCGACGACTTCAACTGGGAGCAAGTGAACACCCTGACCAAGCCTACCAGCGATCC
TTGGATGCCTAGCGGCAGCTTCATGCTGGTCAATGCCTCTGGCAGACCTGAGGGACAGAGAGCACATCTG
CTGCTGCCCCAGCTGAAAGAGAACGACACCCACTGCATCGACTTCCACTACTTCGTGTCCAGCAAGAGCA
ACAGCCCTCCTGGCCTGCTGAACGTGTACGTGAAAGTGAACAACGGCCCTCTGGGCAACCCCATCTGGAA
TATCAGCGGCGATCCCACCAGAACCTGGAATAGAGCCGAGCTGGCCATCAGCACCTTTTGGCCCAACTTC
TACCAAGTGATCTTCGAAGTGATCACCAGCGGCCACCAGGGCTACCTGGCCATTGATGAAGTGAAGGTGC
TGGGACACCCCTGTACCAGAACTCCCCACTTCCTGAGAATCCAGAACGTGGAAGTGAATGCCGGCCAGTT
CGCCACCTTTCAGTGTAGCGCCATTGGAAGAACCGTGGCCGGCGATAGACTGTGGCTGCAGGGAATTGAT
GTGCGGGACGCCCCTCTGAAAGAAATCAAAGTGACCAGCAGCCGGCGGTTTATCGCCAGCTTCAACGTGG
TCAACACCACCAAGAGAGATGCCGGCAAGTACCGGTGCATGATCAGAACTGAAGGCGGCGTGGGCATCAG
CAACTATGCCGAACTGGTGGTCAAAGAACCTCCTGTGCCTATCGCTCCTCCTCAGCTGGCTTCTGTGGGA
GCCACATACCTGTGGATTCAGCTCAACGCCAACAGCATCAACGGCGACGGACCTATCGTGGCCAGAGAGG
TGGAATACTGTACAGCCAGCGGCTCCTGGAACGATAGACAGCCTGTGGACAGCACCAGCTACAAGATCGG
CCATCTGGACCCCGACACCGAGTACGAGATTAGCGTGCTGCTGACAAGACCTGGCGAAGGCGGAACAGGA
TCTCCTGGACCAGCTCTGAGAACCAGGACCAAGTGCGCCGATCCTATGAGAGGCCCCAGAAAGCTCGAGG
TGGTGGAAGTCAAGAGCCGGCAGATCACCATCAGATGGGAGCCCTTCGGCTACAACGTGACCAGATGCCA
CTCCTACAACCTGACCGTGCACTACTGTTACCAAGTCGGCGGCCAAGAGCAAGTGCGCGAGGAAGTGTCT
TGGGACACCGAGAATAGCCATCCTCAGCACACCATCACCAATCTGAGCCCCTACACCAATGTGTCCGTGA
AGCTGATCCTGATGAACCCCGAGGGCAGAAAAGAGTCCCAAGAGCTGATCGTGCAGACCGACGAAGATCT
GCCTGGTGCCGTGCCTACAGAGTCTATCCAGGGCTCCACCTTCGAAGAGAAGATCTTTCTGCAGTGGCGC
GAGCCCACACAGACCTATGGCGTGATCACCCTGTACGAGATCACCTACAAGGCCGTGTCTAGCTTCGACC
CCGAGATCGACCTGAGCAATCAGAGCGGCAGAGTGTCCAAGCTGGGCAACGAGACACACTTCCTGTTCTT
CGGCCTGTATCCTGGCACCACCTACAGCTTTACCATCCGGGCCAGCACCGCCAAAGGATTTGGACCTCCT
GCCACCAACCAGTTCACCACAAAGATCAGCGCCCCTAGCATGCCCGCCTACGAACTGGAAACACCCCTGA
ATCAGACCGACAACACCGTGACCGTGATGCTGAAGCCTGCTCATAGTAGAGGCGCCCCAGTGTCCGTGTA
CCAGATCGTGGTTGAGGAAGAGAGGCCCAGACGGACCAAGAAAACCACCGAGATCCTGAAGTGCTACCCC
GTGCCTATCCACTTCCAGAACGCTTCCCTGCTGAATAGCCAGTACTACTTCGCCGCCGAGTTTCCCGCAG
ATTCTCTGCAGGCTGCCCAGCCTTTTACCATCGGCGACAACAAGACCTACAACGGCTACTGGAATACCCC
TCTGCTGCCCTACAAGAGCTACCGGATCTACTTTCAGGCCGCCAGCAGAGCCAACGGCGAGACAAAGATC
GATTGTGTGCAGGTCGCCACCAAGGGCGCTGCTACACCTAAACCTGTGCCTGAGCCTGAGAAGCAGACCG
ATCACACAGTGAAAGGCGCGCCGGGCGGCGACAAGACCCACACCTGCCCCCCCTGCCCAGCTCCAGAACT
GCTGGGAGGGCCTTCCGTGTTCCTGTTCCCCCCCAAGCCCAAGGACACCCTGATGATCAGCAGGACCCCC
GAGGTGACCTGCGTGGTGGTGGCCGTGTCCCACGAGGACCCAGAGGTGAAGTTCAACTGGTACGTGGACG
GCGTGGAGGTGCACAACGCCAAGACCAAGCCCAGAGAGGAGCAGTACAACAGCACCTACAGGGTGGTGTC
CGTGCTGACCGTGCTGCACCAGGACTGGCTGAACGGCAAAGAATACAAGTGCAAAGTCTCCAACAAGGCC
CTGGCTGCCCCAATCGAAAAGACAATCAGCAAGGCCAAGGGCCAGCCACGGGAGCCCCAGGTGTACACCC
TGCCCCCCAGCCGGGAGGAGATGACCAAGAACCAGGTGTCCCTGACCTGTCTGGTGAAGGGCTTCTACCC
CAGCGATATCGCCGTGGAGTGGGAGAGCAACGGCCAGCCCGAGAACAACTACAAGACCACCCCCCCAGTG
CTGGACAGCGACGGCAGCTTCTTCCTGTACAGCAAGCTGACCGTGGACAAGTCCAGGTGGCAGCAGGGCA
ACGTGTTCAGCTGCAGCGTGATGCACGAGGCCCTGCACAACCACTACACCCAGAAGTCCCTGAGCCTGAG
CCCCGGCGGCAGCGGTCTTAATGATATTTTCGAGGCTCAGAAGATTGAGTGGCATGAACACCACCACCAT
CACCACTAAGGCCGGCCTGTAGTCACTGGCACAACGCGTTACCCGGTAAGCCAATCGGGTATACACGGTC
GTCATACTGCAGACAGGGTTCTTCTACTTTGCAAGATAGTCTTGAGTAGTAAAATAAATAGATAGAGAAA
ATCAGCCTCGACTGTGCCTTCTAGTTGCCAGCCATCTGTTGTTTGCCCCTCCCCCGTGCCTTCCTTGACC
CTGGAAGGTGCCACTCCCACTGTCCTTTCCTAATAAAATGAGGAAATTGCATCACAACACTCAACCCTAT
CTCGGTCTATTCTTTTGATTTATAAGGGATTTTGCCGATTTCGGCCTATTGGTTAAAAAATGAGCTGATT
TAACAAAAATTTAACGCGAATTAATTCTGTGGAATGTGTGTCAGTTAGGGTGTGGAAAGTCCCCAGGCTC
CCCAGCAGGCAGAAGTATGCAAAGCATGCATCTCAATTAGTCAGCAACCAGGTGTGGAAAGTCCCCAGGC
TCCCCAGCAGGCAGAAGTATGCAAAGCATGCATCTCAATTAGTCAGCAACCATAGTCCCGCCCCTAACTC
CGCCCATCCCGCCCCTAACTCCGCCCAGTTCCGCCCATTCTCCGCCCCATGGCTGACTAATTTTTTTTAT
TTATGCAGAGGCCGAGGCCGCCTCTGCCTCTGAGCTATTCCAGAAGTAGTGAGGAGGCTTTTTTGGAGGC
CTAGGCTTTTGCAAAAAGCTCCCGGGAGCTTGTATATCCATTTTCGGATCTGATCAGCACGTGTTGACAA
TTAATCATCGGCATAGTATATCGGCATAGTATAATACGACAAGGTGAGGAACTAAACCATGACCGAGTAC
AAGCCCACGGTGCGCCTCGCCACCCGCGACGACGTCCCCAGGGCCGTACGCACCCTCGCCGCCGCGTTCG
CCGACTACCCCGCCACGCGCCACACCGTCGATCCGGACCGCCACATCGAGCGGGTCACCGAGCTGCAAGA
ACTCTTCCTCACGCGCGTCGGGCTCGACATCGGCAAGGTGTGGGTCGCGGACGACGGCGCCGCGGTGGCG
GTCTGGACCACGCCGGAGAGCGTCGAAGCGGGGGCGGTGTTCGCCGAGATCGGCCCGCGCATGGCCGAGT
TGAGCGGTTCCCGGCTGGCCGCGCAGCAACAGATGGAAGGCCTCCTGGCGCCGCACCGGCCCAAGGAGCC
CGCGTGGTTCCTGGCCACCGTCGGCGTCTCGCCCGACCACCAGGGCAAGGGTCTGGGCAGCGCCGTCGTG
CTCCCCGGAGTGGAGGCGGCCGAGCGCGCCGGGGTGCCCGCCTTCCTGGAGACATCCGCGCCCCGCAACC
TCCCCTTCTACGAGCGGCTCGGCTTCACCGTCACCGCCGACGTCGAGGTGCCCGAAGGACCGCGCACCTG
GTGCATGACCCGCAAGCCCGGTGCCTGACACGTGCTACGAGATTTCGATTCCACCGCCGCCTTCTATGAA
AGGTTGGGCTTCGGAATCGTTTTCCGGGACGCCGGCTGGATGATCCTCCAGCGCGGGGATCTCATGCTGG
AGTTCTTCGCCCACCCCAACTTGTTTATTGCAGCTTATAATGGTTACAAATAAAGCAATAGCATCACAAA
TTTCACAAATAAAGCATTTTTTTCACTGCATTCTAGTTGTGGTTTGTCCAAACTCATCAATGTATCTTAT
CATGTCTGTATACCGTCGACCTCTAGCTAGAGCTTGGCGTAATCATGGTCATTACCAATGCTTAATCAGT
GAGGCACCTATCTCAGCGATCTGTCTATTTCGTTCATCCATAGTTGCCTGACTCCCCGTCGTGTAGATAA
CTACGATACGGGAGGGCTTACCATCTGGCCCCAGCGCTGCGATGATACCGCGAGAACCACGCTCACCGGC
TCCGGATTTATCAGCAATAAACCAGCCAGCCGGAAGGGCCGAGCGCAGAAGTGGTCCTGCAACTTTATCC
GCCTCCATCCAGTCTATTAATTGTTGCCGGGAAGCTAGAGTAAGTAGTTCGCCAGTTAATAGTTTGCGCA
ACGTTGTTGCCATCGCTACAGGCATCGTGGTGTCACGCTCGTCGTTTGGTATGGCTTCATTCAGCTCCGG
TTCCCAACGATCAAGGCGAGTTACATGATCCCCCATGTTGTGCAAAAAAGCGGTTAGCTCCTTCGGTCCT
CCGATCGTTGTCAGAAGTAAGTTGGCCGCAGTGTTATCACTCATGGTTATGGCAGCACTGCATAATTCTC
TTACTGTCATGCCATCCGTAAGATGCTTTTCTGTGACTGGTGAGTACTCAACCAAGTCATTCTGAGAATA
GTGTATGCGGCGACCGAGTTGCTCTTGCCCGGCGTCAATACGGGATAATACCGCGCCACATAGCAGAACT
TTAAAAGTGCTCATCATTGGAAAACGTTCTTCGGGGCGAAAACTCTCAAGGATCTTACCGCTGTTGAGAT
CCAGTTCGATGTAACCCACTCGTGCACCCAACTGATCTTCAGCATCTTTTACTTTCACCAGCGTTTCTGG
GTGAGCAAAAACAGGAAGGCAAAATGCCGCAAAAAAGGGAATAAGGGCGACACGGAAATGTTGAATACTC
ATATTCTTCCTT
