>Addgene plasmid #156955 | pD649-HAsp-PTPRM-Fc(DAPA)-AviTag-6xHis | depositor partial sequence | sequence record 303020 | insert (extracellular domain)
GAAACATTTTCCGGCGGCTGTCTGTTCGACGAGCCTTACAGCACATGTGGCTACAGCCAGAGCGAGGGCG
ACGACTTCAACTGGGAGCAAGTGAACACCCTGACCAAGCCTACCAGCGATCCTTGGATGCCTAGCGGCAG
CTTCATGCTGGTCAATGCCTCTGGCAGACCTGAGGGACAGAGAGCACATCTGCTGCTGCCCCAGCTGAAA
GAGAACGACACCCACTGCATCGACTTCCACTACTTCGTGTCCAGCAAGAGCAACAGCCCTCCTGGCCTGC
TGAACGTGTACGTGAAAGTGAACAACGGCCCTCTGGGCAACCCCATCTGGAATATCAGCGGCGATCCCAC
CAGAACCTGGAATAGAGCCGAGCTGGCCATCAGCACCTTTTGGCCCAACTTCTACCAAGTGATCTTCGAA
GTGATCACCAGCGGCCACCAGGGCTACCTGGCCATTGATGAAGTGAAGGTGCTGGGACACCCCTGTACCA
GAACTCCCCACTTCCTGAGAATCCAGAACGTGGAAGTGAATGCCGGCCAGTTCGCCACCTTTCAGTGTAG
CGCCATTGGAAGAACCGTGGCCGGCGATAGACTGTGGCTGCAGGGAATTGATGTGCGGGACGCCCCTCTG
AAAGAAATCAAAGTGACCAGCAGCCGGCGGTTTATCGCCAGCTTCAACGTGGTCAACACCACCAAGAGAG
ATGCCGGCAAGTACCGGTGCATGATCAGAACTGAAGGCGGCGTGGGCATCAGCAACTATGCCGAACTGGT
GGTCAAAGAACCTCCTGTGCCTATCGCTCCTCCTCAGCTGGCTTCTGTGGGAGCCACATACCTGTGGATT
CAGCTCAACGCCAACAGCATCAACGGCGACGGACCTATCGTGGCCAGAGAGGTGGAATACTGTACAGCCA
GCGGCTCCTGGAACGATAGACAGCCTGTGGACAGCACCAGCTACAAGATCGGCCATCTGGACCCCGACAC
CGAGTACGAGATTAGCGTGCTGCTGACAAGACCTGGCGAAGGCGGAACAGGATCTCCTGGACCAGCTCTG
AGAACCAGGACCAAGTGCGCCGATCCTATGAGAGGCCCCAGAAAGCTCGAGGTGGTGGAAGTCAAGAGCC
GGCAGATCACCATCAGATGGGAGCCCTTCGGCTACAACGTGACCAGATGCCACTCCTACAACCTGACCGT
GCACTACTGTTACCAAGTCGGCGGCCAAGAGCAAGTGCGCGAGGAAGTGTCTTGGGACACCGAGAATAGC
CATCCTCAGCACACCATCACCAATCTGAGCCCCTACACCAATGTGTCCGTGAAGCTGATCCTGATGAACC
CCGAGGGCAGAAAAGAGTCCCAAGAGCTGATCGTGCAGACCGACGAAGATCTGCCTGGTGCCGTGCCTAC
AGAGTCTATCCAGGGCTCCACCTTCGAAGAGAAGATCTTTCTGCAGTGGCGCGAGCCCACACAGACCTAT
GGCGTGATCACCCTGTACGAGATCACCTACAAGGCCGTGTCTAGCTTCGACCCCGAGATCGACCTGAGCA
ATCAGAGCGGCAGAGTGTCCAAGCTGGGCAACGAGACACACTTCCTGTTCTTCGGCCTGTATCCTGGCAC
CACCTACAGCTTTACCATCCGGGCCAGCACCGCCAAAGGATTTGGACCTCCTGCCACCAACCAGTTCACC
ACAAAGATCAGCGCCCCTAGCATGCCCGCCTACGAACTGGAAACACCCCTGAATCAGACCGACAACACCG
TGACCGTGATGCTGAAGCCTGCTCATAGTAGAGGCGCCCCAGTGTCCGTGTACCAGATCGTGGTTGAGGA
AGAGAGGCCCAGACGGACCAAGAAAACCACCGAGATCCTGAAGTGCTACCCCGTGCCTATCCACTTCCAG
AACGCTTCCCTGCTGAATAGCCAGTACTACTTCGCCGCCGAGTTTCCCGCAGATTCTCTGCAGGCTGCCC
AGCCTTTTACCATCGGCGACAACAAGACCTACAACGGCTACTGGAATACCCCTCTGCTGCCCTACAAGAG
CTACCGGATCTACTTTCAGGCCGCCAGCAGAGCCAACGGCGAGACAAAGATCGATTGTGTGCAGGTCGCC
ACCAAGGGCGCTGCTACACCTAAACCTGTGCCTGAGCCTGAGAAGCAGACCGATCACACAGTGAAA
